>Addgene plasmid #25228 | WDR5 (2H9M) | depositor partial sequence | sequence record 11702 | Author sequence
ATGGCGACGGAGGAGAAGAAGCCCGAGACCGAGGCCGCCAGAGCACAGCCAACCCCTTCGTCATCCGCCA
CTCAGAGCAAGCCTACACCTGTGAAGCCAAACTATGCTCTAAAGTTCACCCTTGCTGGCCACACCAAAGC
AGTGTCCTCCGTGAAATTCAGCCCGAATGGAGAGTGGCTGGCAAGTTCATCTGCTGATAAACTTATTAAA
ATTTGGGGCGCGTATGATGGGAAATTTGAGAAAACCATATCTGGTCACAAGCTGGGAATATCCGATGTAG
CCTGGTCGTCAGATTCTAACCTTCTTGTTTCTGCCTCAGATGACAAAACCTTGAAGATATGGGACGTGAG
CTCGGGCAAGTGTCTGAAAACCCTGAAGGGACACAGTAATTATGTCTTTTGCTGCAACTTCAATCCCCAG
TCCAACCTTATTGTCTCAGGATCCTTTGACGAAAGCGTGAGGATATGGGATGTGAAAACAGGGAAGTGCC
TCAAGACTTTGCCAGCTCACTCGGATCCAGTCTCGGCCGTTCATTTTAATCGTGATGGATCCTTGATAGT
TTCAAGTAGCTATGATGGTCTCTGTCGCATCTGGGACACCGCCTCGGGCCAGTGCCTGAAGACGCTCATC
GATGACGACAACCCCCCCGTGTCTTTTGTGAAGTTCTCCCCGAACGGCAAATACATCCTGGCCGCCACGC
TGGACAACACTCTGAAGCTCTGGGACTACAGCAAGGGGAAGTGCCTGAAGACGTACACTGGCCACAAGAA
TGAGAAATACTGCATATTTGCCAATTTCTCTGTTACTGGTGGGAAGTGGATTGTGTCTGGCTCAGAGGAT
AACCTTGTTTACATCTGGAACCTTCAGACGAAAGAGATTGTACAGAAACTACAAGGCCACACAGATGTCG
TGATCTCAACAGCTTGTCACCCAACAGAAAACATCATCGCCTCTGCTGCGCTAGAAAATGACAAAACAAT
TAAACTGTGGAAGAGTGACTGC
