>Addgene plasmid #25228 | WDR5 (2H9M) | addgene partial sequence | sequence record 31308 | 25228 with T7
GGGAATTCCCTCTGAATATTTTGTTTACTTTAAGAAGGAGATATACCATGGGCAGCAGCCATCATCATCA
TCATCACAGCAGCGGCCTGGTTCCGCGTGGTAGTATGGCGACGGAGGAGAAGAAGCCCGAGACCGAGGCC
GCCAGAGCACAGCCAACCCCTTCGTCATCCGCCACTCAGAGCAAGCCTACACCTGTGAAGCCAAACTATG
CTCTAAAGTTCACCCTTGCTGGCCACACCAAAGCAGTGTCCTCCGTGAAATTCAGCCCGAATGGAGAGTG
GCTGGCAAGTTCATCTGCTGATAAACTTATTAAAATTTGGGGCGCGTATGATGGGAAATTTGAGAAAACC
ATATCTGGTCACAAGCTGGGAATATCCGATGTAGCCTGGTCGTCAGATTCTAACCTTCTTGTTTCTGCCT
CAGATGACAAAACCTTGAAGATATGGGACGTGAGCTCGGGCAAGTGTCTGAAAACCCTGAAGGGACACAG
TAATTATGTCTTTTGCTGCAACTTCAATCCCCAGTCCAACCTTATTGTCTCAGGATCCTTTGACGAAAGC
GTGAGGATATGGGATGTGAAAACAGGGAAGTGCCTCAAGACTTTGCCAGCTCACTCGGATCCAGTCTCGG
CCGTTCATTTTAATCGTGATGGATCCTTGATAGTTTCAAGTAGCTATGATGGTCTCTGTCGCATCTGGGA
CACCGCCTCGGGCCAGTGCCTGAAGACGCTCATCGATGACGACAACCCCCCCGTGTCTTTTGTGAAGTTC
TCCCCGAACGGCAAATACATCCTGGCCGCCACGCTGGACAACACTCTGAAGCTCTGGGACTACAGCAAGG
GGAAGTGCCTGAAGACGTACACTGGCCACAAGAATGAGAAATACTGCATATTTGCCATTTCTCTGTTACT
