[The description below was written by a language model from this plasmid's Addgene catalogue record.]
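Description:
WDR5 (2H9M) is a bacterial expression plasmid built on pET28a-LIC, a ligation-independent-cloning derivative of the pET28a vector produced by a structural genomics group. The backbone is listed as 7328 bp without insert, is maintained at low copy number in E. coli cloning strains such as DH5alpha, and is selected with kanamycin. No feature table accompanies the record, so the promoter and origin are not explicitly stated. The listed sequencing primers (T7 forward and T7 terminator) are consistent with the usual pET arrangement, in which the insert sits between a T7 promoter and T7 terminator and is expressed in hosts that supply T7 RNA polymerase.

The insert, designated WDR5_01, is a 1002 bp coding fragment of human WDR5 (WD repeat domain 5), carrying an N-terminal His tag that allows purification of the recombinant protein by immobilised metal affinity chromatography. The record cautions that the insert may not represent the full open reading frame, as constructs of this kind are often trimmed to boundaries that favour soluble expression and crystallisation. The cloning method is recorded as restriction enzyme, although the backbone is designed for ligation-independent cloning.

The stated purpose is bacterial production of WDR5 protein for structure determination, and the construct is linked to the deposited protein structure with PDB identifier 2H9M. It is therefore suited to preparing purified WDR5 for crystallography and for related biochemical or binding studies. Distribution is limited to academic and nonprofit users.
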