Addgene plasmid #25228: WDR5 (2H9M)
Purpose: Bacterial expression for structure determination; may not be full ORF
Depositing lab: Cheryl Arrowsmith. Depositing organization: University of Toronto.
Backbone
  Vector backbone: pET28a-LIC
  Backbone manufacturer: SGC
  Backbone size w/o insert (bp): 7328
  Vector type: Bacterial Expression
Growth in bacteria
  Bacterial resistance: Kanamycin, 50 μg/mL
  Growth temperature: 37°C
  Growth strain: DH5alpha
  Copy number: Low Copy
Gene/Insert
  Gene/Insert name: WDR5_01 (alt names: PDB: 2H9M; WD repeat domain 5; WDR5)
  Species: H. sapiens (human)
  Insert size (bp): 1002
  Entrez Gene: WDR5 (a.k.a. BIG-3, BIG3, CFAP89, SWD3)
  Tag / fusion protein: His (N terminal on insert)
  Cloning method: Restriction Enzyme
  Sequencing primers: 5′ T7; 3′ T7-term
Terms and licenses: Academic/Nonprofit Terms; Industry Terms: Not Available to Industry
Depositor comments: PDB: 2H9M. http://www.thesgc.org/structures/2H9M/
How to cite: WDR5 (2H9M) was a gift from Cheryl Arrowsmith (Addgene plasmid # 25228 ; http://n2t.net/addgene:25228 ; RRID:Addgene_25228)
